>Addgene plasmid #176237 | pspCas9-5Exo-tetra-com-hCLCN5-sp-g1 | addgene full sequence | sequence record 348846 | Addgene NGS Result
GTACCCGTTACATAACTTACGGTAAATGGCCCGCCTGGCTGACCGCCCAACGACCCCCGCCCATTGACGT
CAATAGTAACGCCAATAGGGACTTTCCATTGACGTCAATGGGTGGAGTATTTACGGTAAACTGCCCACTT
GGCAGTACATCAAGTGTATCATATGCCAAGTACGCCCCCTATTGACGTCAATGACGGTAAATGGCCCGCC
TGGCATTGTGCCCAGTACATGACCTTATGGGACTTTCCTACTTGGCAGTACATCTACGTATTAGTCATCG
CTATTACCATGGTCGAGGTGAGCCCCACGTTCTGCTTCACTCTCCCCATCTCCCCCCCCTCCCCACCCCC
AATTTTGTATTTATTTATTTTTTAATTATTTTGTGCAGCGATGGGGGCGGGGGGGGGGGGGGGGCGCGCG
CCRGGSGGGGSGGGGSGGGGSGRGGGGSGGGGSGGGGSGRGGSGGRGAGGKGCGGCGGCAGCCAATCAGA
GCGGCGCGCTCCGAAAGTTTCCTTTTATGGCGAGGCGGCGGCGGCGGCGGCCCTATAAAAAGCGAAGCGC
GCGGCGGGCGGGAGTCGCTGCGCGCTGCCTTCGCCCCGTGCCCCGCTCCGCCGCCGCCTCGCGCCGCCCG
CCCCGGCTCTGACTGACCGCGTTACTCCCACAGGTGAGCGGGCGGGACGGCCCTTCTCCTCCGGGCTGTA
ATTAGCTGAGCAAGAGGTAAGGGTTTAAGGGATGGTTGGTTGGTGGGGTATTAATGTTTAATTACCTGGA
GCACCTGCCTGAAATCACTTTTTTTCAGGTTGGACCGGTGCCACCATGGACTATAAGGACCACGACGGAG
ACTACAAGGATCATGATATTGATTACAAAGACGATGACGATAAGATGGCCCCAAAGAAGAAGCGGAAGGT
CGGTATCCACGGAGTCCCAGCAGCCGACAAGAAGTACAGCATCGGCCTGGACATCGGCACCAACTCTGTG
GGCTGGGCCGTGATCACCGACGAGTACAAGGTGCCCAGCAAGAAATTCAAGGTGCTGGGCAACACCGACC
GGCACAGCATCAAGAAGAACCTGATCGGAGCCCTGCTGTTCGACAGCGGCGAAACAGCCGAGGCCACCCG
GCTGAAGAGAACCGCCAGAAGAAGATACACCAGACGGAAGAACCGGATCTGCTATCTGCAAGAGATCTTC
AGCAACGAGATGGCCAAGGTGGACGACAGCTTCTTCCACAGACTGGAAGAGTCCTTCCTGGTGGAAGAGG
ATAAGAAGCACGAGCGGCACCCCATCTTCGGCAACATCGTGGACGAGGTGGCCTACCACGAGAAGTACCC
CACCATCTACCACCTGAGAAAGAAACTGGTGGACAGCACCGACAAGGCCGACCTGCGGCTGATCTATCTG
GCCCTGGCCCACATGATCAAGTTCCGGGGCCACTTCCTGATCGAGGGCGACCTGAACCCCGACAACAGCG
ACGTGGACAAGCTGTTCATCCAGCTGGTGCAGACCTACAACCAGCTGTTCGAGGAAAACCCCATCAACGC
CAGCGGCGTGGACGCCAAGGCCATCCTGTCTGCCAGACTGAGCAAGAGCAGACGGCTGGAAAATCTGATC
GCCCAGCTGCCCGGCGAGAAGAAGAATGGCCTGTTCGGAAACCTGATTGCCCTGAGCCTGGGCCTGACCC
CCAACTTCAAGAGCAACTTCGACCTGGCCGAGGATGCCAAACTGCAGCTGAGCAAGGACACCTACGACGA
CGACCTGGACAACCTGCTGGCCCAGATCGGCGACCAGTACGCCGACCTGTTTCTGGCCGCCAAGAACCTG
TCCGACGCCATCCTGCTGAGCGACATCCTGAGAGTGAACACCGAGATCACCAAGGCCCCCCTGAGCGCCT
CTATGATCAAGAGATACGACGAGCACCACCAGGACCTGACCCTGCTGAAAGCTCTCGTGCGGCAGCAGCT
GCCTGAGAAGTACAAAGAGATTTTCTTCGACCAGAGCAAGAACGGCTACGCCGGCTACATTGACGGCGGA
GCCAGCCAGGAAGAGTTCTACAAGTTCATCAAGCCCATCCTGGAAAAGATGGACGGCACCGAGGAACTGC
TCGTGAAGCTGAACAGAGAGGACCTGCTGCGGAAGCAGCGGACCTTCGACAACGGCAGCATCCCCCACCA
GATCCACCTGGGAGAGCTGCACGCCATTCTGCGGCGGCAGGAAGATTTTTACCCATTCCTGAAGGACAAC
CGGGAAAAGATCGAGAAGATCCTGACCTTCCGCATCCCCTACTACGTGGGCCCTCTGGCCAGGGGAAACA
GCAGATTCGCCTGGATGACCAGAAAGAGCGAGGAAACCATCACCCCCTGGAACTTCGAGGAAGTGGTGGA
CAAGGGCGCTTCCGCCCAGAGCTTCATCGAGCGGATGACCAACTTCGATAAGAACCTGCCCAACGAGAAG
GTGCTGCCCAAGCACAGCCTGCTGTACGAGTACTTCACCGTGTATAACGAGCTGACCAAAGTGAAATACG
TGACCGAGGGAATGAGAAAGCCCGCCTTCCTGAGCGGCGAGCAGAAAAAGGCCATCGTGGACCTGCTGTT
CAAGACCAACCGGAAAGTGACCGTGAAGCAGCTGAAAGAGGACTACTTCAAGAAAATCGAGTGCTTCGAC
TCCGTGGAAATCTCCGGCGTGGAAGATCGGTTCAACGCCTCCCTGGGCACATACCACGATCTGCTGAAAA
TTATCAAGGACAAGGACTTCCTGGACAATGAGGAAAACGAGGACATTCTGGAAGATATCGTGCTGACCCT
GACACTGTTTGAGGACAGAGAGATGATCGAGGAACGGCTGAAAACCTATGCCCACCTGTTCGACGACAAA
GTGATGAAGCAGCTGAAGCGGCGGAGATACACCGGCTGGGGCAGGCTGAGCCGGAAGCTGATCAACGGCA
TCCGGGACAAGCAGTCCGGCAAGACAATCCTGGATTTCCTGAAGTCCGACGGCTTCGCCAACAGAAACTT
CATGCAGCTGATCCACGACGACAGCCTGACCTTTAAAGAGGACATCCAGAAAGCCCAGGTGTCCGGCCAG
GGCGATAGCCTGCACGAGCACATTGCCAATCTGGCCGGCAGCCCCGCCATTAAGAAGGGCATCCTGCAGA
CAGTGAAGGTGGTGGACGAGCTCGTGAAAGTGATGGGCCGGCACAAGCCCGAGAACATCGTGATCGAAAT
GGCCAGAGAGAACCAGACCACCCAGAAGGGACAGAAGAACAGCCGCGAGAGAATGAAGCGGATCGAAGAG
GGCATCAAAGAGCTGGGCAGCCAGATCCTGAAAGAACACCCCGTGGAAAACACCCAGCTGCAGAACGAGA
AGCTGTACCTGTACTACCTGCAGAATGGGCGGGATATGTACGTGGACCAGGAACTGGACATCAACCGGCT
GTCCGACTACGATGTGGACCATATCGTGCCTCAGAGCTTTCTGAAGGACGACTCCATCGACAACAAGGTG
CTGACCAGAAGCGACAAGAACCGGGGCAAGAGCGACAACGTGCCCTCCGAAGAGGTCGTGAAGAAGATGA
AGAACTACTGGCGGCAGCTGCTGAACGCCAAGCTGATTACCCAGAGAAAGTTCGACAATCTGACCAAGGC
CGAGAGAGGCGGCCTGAGCGAACTGGATAAGGCCGGCTTCATCAAGAGACAGCTGGTGGAAACCCGGCAG
ATCACAAAGCACGTGGCACAGATCCTGGACTCCCGGATGAACACTAAGTACGACGAGAATGACAAGCTGA
TCCGGGAAGTGAAAGTGATCACCCTGAAGTCCAAGCTGGTGTCCGATTTCCGGAAGGATTTCCAGTTTTA
CAAAGTGCGCGAGATCAACAACTACCACCACGCCCACGACGCCTACCTGAACGCCGTCGTGGGAACCGCC
CTGATCAAAAAGTACCCTAAGCTGGAAAGCGAGTTCGTGTACGGCGACTACAAGGTGTACGACGTGCGGA
AGATGATCGCCAAGAGCGAGCAGGAAATCGGCAAGGCTACCGCCAAGTACTTCTTCTACAGCAACATCAT
GAACTTTTTCAAGACCGAGATTACCCTGGCCAACGGCGAGATCCGGAAGCGGCCTCTGATCGAGACAAAC
GGCGAAACCGGGGAGATCGTGTGGGATAAGGGCCGGGATTTTGCCACCGTGCGGAAAGTGCTGAGCATGC
CCCAAGTGAATATCGTGAAAAAGACCGAGGTGCAGACAGGCGGCTTCAGCAAAGAGTCTATCCTGCCCAA
GAGGAACAGCGATAAGCTGATCGCCAGAAAGAAGGACTGGGACCCTAAGAAGTACGGCGGCTTCGACAGC
CCCACCGTGGCCTATTCTGTGCTGGTGGTGGCCAAAGTGGAAAAGGGCAAGTCCAAGAAACTGAAGAGTG
TGAAAGAGCTGCTGGGGATCACCATCATGGAAAGAAGCAGCTTCGAGAAGAATCCCATCGACTTTCTGGA
AGCCAAGGGCTACAAAGAAGTGAAAAAGGACCTGATCATCAAGCTGCCTAAGTACTCCCTGTTCGAGCTG
GAAAACGGCCGGAAGAGAATGCTGGCCTCTGCCGGCGAACTGCAGAAGGGAAACGAACTGGCCCTGCCCT
CCAAATATGTGAACTTCCTGTACCTGGCCAGCCACTATGAGAAGCTGAAGGGCTCCCCCGAGGATAATGA
GCAGAAACAGCTGTTTGTGGAACAGCACAAGCACTACCTGGACGAGATCATCGAGCAGATCAGCGAGTTC
TCCAAGAGAGTGATCCTGGCCGACGCTAATCTGGACAAAGTGCTGTCCGCCTACAACAAGCACCGGGATA
AGCCCATCAGAGAGCAGGCCGAGAATATCATCCACCTGTTTACCCTGACCAATCTGGGAGCCCCTGCCGC
CTTCAAGTACTTTGACACCACCATCGACCGGAAGAGGTACACCAGCACCAAAGAGGTGCTGGACGCCACC
CTGATCCACCAGAGCATCACCGGCCTGTACGAGACACGGATCGACCTGTCTCAGCTGGGAGGCGACAAAA
GGCCGGCGGCCACGAAAAAGGCCGGCCAGGCAAAAAAGAAAAAGGGATCCTCTGAGACACCAGGCACCTC
CGAGTCTGCCACCCCTGAGGGAGGAAGCGGAGGAAGCGGCTCCGTGCAGATCCCACAGAACCCCCTGATC
CTGGTGGACGGCAGCTCCTACCTGTATCGGGCCTACCACGCCTTCCCACCTCTGACAAACTCCGCCGGAG
AGCCAACCGGAGCCATGTATGGCGTGCTGAATATGCTGAGGAGCCTGATCATGCAGTACAAGCCTACACA
CGCCGCCGTGGTGTTTGATGCCAAGGGCAAGACCTTCCGCGACGAGCTGTTTGAGCACTACAAGAGCCAC
AGGCCACCAATGCCTGACGATCTGAGGGCACAGATCGAGCCACTGCACGCAATGGTGAAGGCCATGGGCC
TGCCTCTGCTGGCCGTGAGCGGAGTGGAGGCCGACGATGTGATCGGCACACTGGCAAGGGAGGCAGAGAA
GGCAGGCCGCCCAGTGCTGATCTCCACCGGCGACAAGGATATGGCCCAGCTGGTGACACCAAACATCACC
CTGATCAACACCATGACAAATACCATCCTGGGCCCCGAGGAGGTGGTGAATAAGTATGGCGTGCCTCCAG
AGCTGATCATCGATTTCCTGGCCCTGATGGGCGACTCTAGCGATAACATCCCTGGCGTGCCAGGAGTGGG
AGAAAAGACCGCACAGGCCCTGCTGCAGGGCCTGGGAGGCCTGGACACCCTGTACGCCGAGCCAGAGAAG
ATCGCCGGCCTGTCCTTTAGGGGCGCCAAGACAATGGCCGCCAAGCTGGAGCAGAATAAGGAGGTGGCCT
ACCTGTCTTATCAGCTGGCCACAATCAAGACCGACGTGGAGCTGGAGCTGACCTGCGAGCAGCTGGAGGT
GCAGCAGCCTGCAGCAGAGGAGCTGCTGGGCCTGTTCAAGAAGTACGAGTTTAAGAGATGGACAGCCGAT
GTGGAGGCCGGCAAGTGGCTGCAGGCAAAGGGAGCAAAGCCAGCAGCAAAGCCACAGGAGACAAGCGTGG
CAGACGAGGCACCAGAGGTGACAGCCACCGTGGGCTAGCTCGCTTTCTTGCTGTCCAATTTCTATTAAAG
GTTCCTTTGTTCCCTAAGTCCAACTACTAAACTGGGGGATATTATGAAGGGCCTTGAGCATCTGGATTCT
GCCTAATAAAAAACATTTATTTTCATTGCGAATTCTAGAAAATTCCTAGAGCTCGCTGATCAGCCTCGAC
TGTGCCTTCTAGTTGCCAGCCATCTGTTGTTTGCCCCTCCCCCGTGCCTTCCTTGACCCTGGAAGGTGCC
ACTCCCACTGTCCTTTCCTAATAAAATGAGGAAATTGCATCGCATTGTCTGAGTAGGTGTCATTCTATTC
TGGGGGGTGGGGTGGGGCAGGACAGCAAGGGGGAGGATTGGGAAGAGAATAGCAGGCATGCTGGGGAGGT
ACGGCCGCAGGAACCCCTAGTGATGGAGTTGGCCACTCCCTCTCTGCGCGCTCGCTCGCTCACTGAGGCC
GGGCGACCAAAGGTCGCCCGACGCCCGGGCTTTGCCCGGGCGGCCTCAGTGAGCGAGCGAGCGCGCAGCT
GCCTGCAGGGGCGCCTGATGCGGTATTTTCTCCTTACGCATCTGTGCGGTATTTCACACCGCATA
[95 nt withheld, positions 6716-6810]
T
[46 nt withheld, positions 6812-6857]
C
[141 nt withheld, positions 6859-6999]
CCTTTGACGTTGGAGTCCACGTTCTTT
[37 nt withheld, positions 7027-7063]
ACTCTATCTCGGGCTATTCTTTTGATTTATAAGGGATTTTGCCGATTTCGGTCTATTGGTTAAAAAATGA
GCTGATTTAACAAAAATTTAACGCGAATTTTAACAAAATATTAACGTTTACAATTTTATGGTGCACTCTC
AGTACAATCTGCTCTGATGCCGCATAGTTAAGCCAGCCCCGACACCCGCCAACACCCGCTGACGCGCCCT
GACGGGCTTGTCTGCTCCCGGCATCCGCTTACAGACAAGCTGTGACCGTCTCCGGGAGCTGCATGTGTCA
GAGGTTTTCACCGTCATCACCGAAACGCGCGAGACGAAAGGGCCTCGTGATACGCCTATTTTTATAGGTT
AATGTCATGATAATAATGGTTTCTTAGACGTCAGGTGGCACTTTTCGGGGAAATGTGCGCGGAACCCCTA
TTTGTTTATTTTTCTAAATACATTCAAATATGTATCCGCTCATGAGACAATAACCCTGATAAATGCTTCA
ATAATATTGAAAAAGGAAGAGTATGAGTATTCAACATTTCCGTGTCGCCCTTATTCCCTTTTTTGCGGCA
TTTTGCCTTCCTGTTTTTGCTCACCCAGAAACGCTGGTGAAAGTAAAAGATGCTGAAGATCAGTTGGGTG
CACGAGTGGGTTACATCGAACTGGATCTCAACAGCGGTAAGATCCTTGAGAGTTTTCGCCCCGAAGAACG
TTTTCCAATGATGAGCACTTTTAAAGTTCTGCTATGTGGCGCGGTATTATCCCGTATTGACGCCGGGCAA
GAGCAACTCGGTCGCCGCATACACTATTCTCAGAATGACTTGGTTGAGTACTCACCAGTCACAGAAAAGC
ATCTTACGGATGGCATGACAGTAAGAGAATTATGCAGTGCTGCCATAACCATGAGTGATAACACTGCGGC
CAACTTACTTCTGACAACGATCGGAGGACCGAAGGAGCTAACCGCTTTTTTGCACAACATGGGGGATCAT
GTAACTCGCCTTGATCGTTGGGAACCGGAGCTGAATGAAGCCATACCAAACGACGAGCGTGACACCACGA
TGCCTGTAGCAATGGCAACAACGTTGCGCAAACTATTAACTGGCGAACTACTTACTCTAGCTTCCCGGCA
ACAATTAATAGACTGGATGGAGGCGGATAAAGTTGCAGGACCACTTCTGCGCTCGGCCCTTCCGGCTGGC
TGGTTTATTGCTGATAAATCTGGAGCCGGTGAGCGTGGAAGCCGCGGTATCATTGCAGCACTGGGGCCAG
ATGGTAAGCCCTCCCGTATCGTAGTTATCTACACGACGGGGAGTCAGGCAACTATGGATGAACGAAATAG
ACAGATCGCTGAGATAGGTGCCTCACTGATTAAGCATTGGTAACTGTCAGACCAAGTTTACTCATATATA
CTTTAGATTGATTTAAAACTTCATTTTTAATTTAAAAGGATCTAGGTGAAGATCCTTTTTGATAATCTCA
TGACCAAAATCCCTTAACGTGAGTTTTCGTTCCACTGAGCGTCAGACCCCGTAGAAAAGATCAAAGGATC
TTCTTGAGATCCTTTTTTTCTGCGCGTAATCTGCTGCTTGCAAACAAAAAAACCACCGCTACCAGCGGTG
GTTTGTTTGCCGGATCAAGAGCTACCAACTCTTTTTCCGAAGGTAACTGGCTTCAGCAGAGCGCAGATAC
CAAATACTGTTCTTCTAGTGTAGCCGTAGTTAGGCCACCACTTCAAGAACTCTGTAGCACCGCCTACATA
CCTCGCTCTGCTAATCCTGTTACCAGTGGCTGCTGCCAGTGGCGATAAGTCGTGTCTTACCGGGTTGGAC
TCAAGACGATAGTTACCGGATAAGGCGCAGCGGTCGGGCTGAACGGGGGGTTCGTGCACACAGCCCAGCT
TGGAGCGAACGACCTACACCGAACTGAGATACCTACAGCGTGAGCTATGAGAAAGCGCCACGCTTCCCGA
AGGGAGAAAGGCGGACAGGTATCCGGTAAGCGGCAGGGTCGGAACAGGAGAGCGCACGAGGGAGCTTCCA
GGGGGAAACGCCTGGTATCTTTATAGTCCTGTCGGGTTTCGCCACCTCTGACTTGAGCGTCGATTTTTGT
GATGCTCGTCAGGGGGGCGGAGCCTATGGAAAAACGCCAGCAACGCGGCCTTTTTACGGTTCCTGGCCTT
TTGCTGGCCTTTTGCTCACATGTGAGGGCCTATTTCCCATGATTCCTTCATATTTGCATATACGATACAA
GGCTGTTAGAGAGATAATTGGAATTAATTTGACTGTAAACACAAAGATATTAGTACAAAATACGTGACGT
AGAAAGTAATAATTTCTTGGGTAGTTTGCAGTTTTAAAATTATGTTTTAAAATGGACTATCATATGCTTA
CCGTAACTTGAAAGTATTTCGATTTCTTGGCTTTATATATCTTGTGGAAAGGACGAAACACCGGAGGACA
AGTCGTACAATGGGTTTGAGAGCTAGGCCCTGAATGCCTGCGAGCATCCCACGGCCTAGCAAGTTCAAAT
AAGGCTAGTCCGTTATCAACTTGAAAAAGTGGCACCGAGTCGGTGCTTTTTTTG
Features (pLannotate 1.2.2; 19 found; start..end, strand, type, name):
      6..291     +  enhancer       CMV enhancer: human cytomegalovirus immediate early enhancer; contains an 18-bp deletion relative to the standard CMV enhancer
    293..570     +  promoter       chicken β-actin promoter: No description available
    571..798     +  intron         hybrid intron: hybrid between chicken β-actin (CBA) and minute virus of mice (MMV) introns (Gray et al., 2011)
    936..2537    +  CDS            Cas9(N): N-terminal portion of Streptococcus pyogenes Cas9 (Zetsche et al., 2015)
   2538..5036    +  CDS            Cas9(C): C-terminal portion of Streptococcus pyogenes Cas9 (Zetsche et al., 2015)
   5037..5084    +  CDS            nucleoplasmin NLS: bipartite nuclear localization signal from nucleoplasmin
   5154..6122    +  CDS            polA (fragment): DPO1_ECOLI - Also known as resA. Experimental evidence at protein level: Swiss-Prot protein existence level 1. In addition to polymerase activity, this DNA polymerase exhibits 3'-5' and 5'-3' exonuclease activity. It is able to utilize nicked circular duplex DNA as a template and can unwind the parental DNA strand from its template. From Escherichia coli (strain K12).
   6128..6259    +  polyA_signal   β-globin poly(A) (fragment): human β-globin polyadenylation signal
   6300..6411    +  polyA_signal   bGH poly(A) signal: bovine growth hormone polyadenylation signal
   6519..6659    +  repeat_region  AAV2 ITR: inverted terminal repeat of adeno-associated virus serotype 2 inverted
   6664..6715    -  misc_feature   bom (fragment): basis of mobility region from pBR322
   6734..7189    +  rep_origin     f1 ori (sequence partly withheld): f1 bacteriophage origin of replication; arrow indicates direction of (+) strand synthesis
   7190..7239    -  misc_feature   bom (fragment): basis of mobility region from pBR322
   7341..7376    -  CDS            rop (fragment): Rop protein, which maintains plasmids at low copy number; rop
   7471..7575    +  promoter       AmpR promoter: bla
   7576..8436    +  CDS            AmpR: β-lactamase; bla; confers resistance to ampicillin, carbenicillin, and related antibiotics
   8607..9195    +  rep_origin     ori: high-copy-number ColE1/pMB1/pBR322/pUC origin of replication
   9257..9497    +  promoter       U6 promoter: RNA polymerase III promoter for human U6 snRNA
   9570..9629    +  misc_RNA       gRNA scaffold (fragment): guide RNA scaffold for the Streptococcus pyogenes CRISPR/Cas9 system
