[The description below was written by a language model from this plasmid's Addgene catalogue record and pLannotate feature annotations shown in this document.]
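Description:
pspCas9-5Exo-tetra-com-hCLCN5-sp-g1 is a 9.6 kb ampicillin-selected plasmid that co-expresses a modified Streptococcus pyogenes Cas9 and a single guide RNA against the human CLCN5 gene. The catalogue lists the vector type as bacterial expression, but the annotated regulatory elements are mammalian, so the bacterial parts appear to serve only for propagation. These are a high-copy ColE1/pUC-type origin and the β-lactamase (AmpR) gene with its own promoter. An f1 phage origin and small remnants of bom and rop sequences from pBR322 are also present. A single AAV2 inverted terminal repeat is annotated downstream of the expression cassette. Only one is detected, so the record does not support treating this as an AAV packaging vector.

The protein cassette is driven by a CMV enhancer, a chicken β-actin promoter and a hybrid CBA/MVM intron. It encodes full-length spCas9 (annotated as contiguous N- and C-terminal portions), followed by a bipartite nucleoplasmin nuclear localization signal. Next comes a fragment of Escherichia coli DNA polymerase I (polA), which the deposit describes as the 5' exonuclease domain. A β-globin poly(A) fragment and a bGH polyadenylation signal follow the coding region. A separate human U6 Pol III promoter drives the CLCN5-targeting guide. Its scaffold is only partly recognised by the annotation, which fits a modified scaffold as the "tetra-com" name suggests, although the record does not describe that modification.

According to the associated study, tethering DNA polymerase activities to Cas9-induced double-strand breaks was examined as a way to reduce deletion size and increase templated insertions. This construct supplies the exonuclease-domain fusion for such editing-outcome experiments at the CLCN5 locus.
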