Addgene plasmid #176237: pspCas9-5Exo-tetra-com-hCLCN5-sp-g1
Purpose: Plasmid for expressing a fusion protein of spCas9 and the 5’ exonuclease domain of POLI, and sgRNA targeting human CLCN5 gene.
Depositing lab: Baisong Lu. Depositing organization: Wake Forest University Health Sciences. Publication: Targeting DNA polymerase to DNA double-strand breaks reduces DNA deletion size and increases templated insertions generated by CRISPR/Cas9. Yoo KW, Yadav MK, Song Q, Atala A, Lu B. Nucleic Acids Res. 2022 Mar 22. pii: 6552087. doi: 10.1093/nar/gkac186. PubMed 35323942.
Backbone
  Vector backbone: pspCas9-3'UTR-Tetra-COM-Vector
  Vector type: Bacterial Expression
Growth in bacteria
  Bacterial resistance: Ampicillin, 100 μg/mL
  Growth temperature: 37°C
  Growth strain: NEB Stable
  Copy number: Unknown
Gene/Insert
  Gene/Insert name: spCas9 and polymerase exo domain fusion
  Species: H. sapiens (human)
  Entrez Gene: CLCN5 (a.k.a. CLC5, CLCK2, ClC-5, DENT1, DENTS, NPHL1, NPHL2, XLRH, XRN, hCIC-K2)
Terms and licenses: Academic/Nonprofit Terms; Industry Terms: Not Available to Industry
How to cite: pspCas9-5Exo-tetra-com-hCLCN5-sp-g1 was a gift from Baisong Lu (Addgene plasmid # 176237 ; http://n2t.net/addgene:176237 ; RRID:Addgene_176237)
